Addgene plasmid #214992: pHAGE-APEX2-nDEST
Purpose: (Empty Backbone) Gateway compatible empty vector (lentiviral/mammalian expression) with an N-terminal APEX2 tag
Depositing lab: Wade Harper. Depositing organization: Harvard Medical School.
Backbone
  Vector backbone: pHAGE-APEX2-nDEST
  Vector type: Mammalian Expression, Lentiviral
  Selectable markers: Puromycin
  Tag / fusion protein: Flag-APEX2 (N terminal on insert)
Growth in bacteria
  Bacterial resistance: Ampicillin, 100 μg/mL
  Growth temperature: 30°C
  Growth strain: ccdB Survival
  Copy number: High Copy
Gene/Insert
  Gene/Insert name: None
  Tag / fusion protein: Flag-APEX2 (N terminal on insert)
Terms and licenses: Academic/Nonprofit Terms; Industry Terms: Not Available to Industry
How to cite: pHAGE-APEX2-nDEST was a gift from Wade Harper (Addgene plasmid # 214992 ; http://n2t.net/addgene:214992 ; RRID:Addgene_214992)
