[The description below was written by a language model from this plasmid's Addgene catalogue record and pLannotate feature annotations shown in this document.]
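Description:
pHAGE-APEX2-nDEST is an empty Gateway destination vector built on the pHAGE HIV-1-based lentiviral backbone, designed for mammalian expression of a protein of interest fused at its N terminus to a Flag-APEX2 tag. In bacteria it replicates from a high-copy ColE1/pUC-type origin and carries an ampicillin resistance gene. Because the unrecombined Gateway cassette encodes the gyrase toxin CcdB, the empty vector has to be maintained in a ccdB-tolerant strain. The viral portion comprises a truncated 5' LTR, the Ψ packaging signal with a gag fragment, the Rev response element, the cPPT/CTS, a WPRE that enhances transcript expression, and a self-inactivating ΔU3 3' LTR, so the region between the LTRs can be packaged into lentiviral particles and integrated into target cells without regenerating an active viral promoter.

The expression unit is driven by the CMV enhancer/promoter, followed by a FLAG epitope and APEX2, the engineered soybean ascorbate peroxidase used for proximity labelling proteomics and as an electron microscopy tag. Directly downstream lies the attR1–attR2 cassette containing a chloramphenicol resistance gene and ccdB. An LR recombination with an entry clone replaces this cassette with the chosen open reading frame, and loss of ccdB provides counter-selection for recombinants. After attR2, an EMCV IRES links puromycin N-acetyltransferase to the same transcript, so transduced or transfected cells expressing the fusion can be selected with puromycin. The record lists no insert. The vector is a starting point for generating stable cell lines that express APEX2-tagged proteins.
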