Features (pLannotate 1.2.2; 33 found; start..end, strand, type, name):
      1..589     +  rep_origin     ori: high-copy-number ColE1/pMB1/pBR322/pUC origin of replication
    772..826     +  CDS            lacI (fragment): lac repressor; lacI; The lac repressor binds to the lac operator to inhibit transcription in E. coli. This inhibition can be relieved by adding lactose or isopropyl-β-D-thiogalactopyranoside (IPTG).
    832..925     +  rep_origin     SV40 ori (fragment): SV40 origin of replication
    950..987     +  CDS            lacI (fragment): lac repressor; lacI; The lac repressor binds to the lac operator to inhibit transcription in E. coli. This inhibition can be relieved by adding lactose or isopropyl-β-D-thiogalactopyranoside (IPTG).
   1000..1021    +  protein_bind   CAP binding site: CAP binding activates transcription in the presence of cAMP. E. coli catabolite activator protein
   1036..1066    +  promoter       lac promoter: promoter for the E. coli lac operon
   1074..1090    +  protein_bind   lac operator: The lac repressor binds to the lac operator to inhibit transcription in E. coli. This inhibition can be relieved by adding lactose or isopropyl-β-D-thiogalactopyranoside (IPTG). lac repressor encoded by lacI
   1124..1207    +  polyA_signal   SV40 poly(A) signal (fragment): SV40 polyadenylation signal
   1374..1703    +  CDS            nef (fragment): NEF_HV1BR - Experimental evidence at protein level: Swiss-Prot protein existence level 1. Extracellular Nef protein targets CD4(+) T-lymphocytes for apoptosis by interacting with CXCR4 surface receptors (PubMed:14990729). From Human immunodeficiency virus type 1 group M subtype B (isolate BRU/LAI) (HIV-1).
   1751..2008    +  LTR            5' LTR (truncated): truncated 5' long terminal repeat (LTR) from HIV-1
   2055..2180    +  misc_feature   HIV-1 Ψ: packaging signal of human immunodeficiency virus type 1
   2164..2502    +  CDS            HIV-1 gag (fragment): gag protein from human immunodeficiency virus 1; gag
   2677..2910    +  misc_feature   RRE: The Rev response element (RRE) of HIV-1 allows for Rev-dependent mRNA export from the nucleus to the cytoplasm.
   3287..3387    +  CDS            Rev (fragment): human immunodeficiency virus 1 (HIV-1) Rev protein; rev; enhances nuclear export of unspliced and incompletely spliced viral mRNAs
   3436..3553    +  misc_feature   cPPT/CTS: central polypurine tract and central termination sequence of HIV-1
   3605..3908    +  enhancer       CMV enhancer: human cytomegalovirus immediate early enhancer
   3909..4112    +  promoter       CMV promoter: human cytomegalovirus (CMV) immediate early promoter
   4224..4247    +  CDS            3xFLAG (fragment): three tandem FLAG® epitope tags
   4244..4991    +  CDS            APEX2 (fragment): soybean ascorbate peroxidase, engineered to serve as a monomeric tag for electron microscopy and live-cell proteomics (Lam et al., 2015) more active than the original APEX due to the A134P mutation
   5007..5131    +  protein_bind   attR1: mutant version of attR; recombination site for the Gateway® LR reaction LR Clonase™
   5156..5186    +  promoter       lac UV5 promoter: E. coli lac promoter with an "up" mutation
   5210..5239    +  promoter       cat promoter (fragment): promoter of the E. coli cat gene encoding chloramphenicol acetyltransferase
   5240..5920    +  CDS            CmR: chloramphenicol acetyltransferase confers resistance to chloramphenicol
   6077..6235    +  CDS            ccdA (fragment): CCDA_ECO57 - Also known as H, letA. Experimental evidence at protein level: Swiss-Prot protein existence level 1. Antitoxin component of a type II toxin-antitoxin (TA) system which inhibits the post-segregational killing (PSK) of plasmid-free cells, also referred to as a plasmid addiction system. Binds to and blocks the activity of CcdB; will also remove bound CcdB protein from the CcdB-GyrA complex by forming a CcdA-CcdB complex, a process termed rejuvenation. Functions as a transcriptional corepressor for the ccdAB operon, repression also requires CcdB (By similarity). From Escherichia coli
   6240..6545    +  CDS            ccdB: CcdB, a bacterial toxin that poisons DNA gyrase; ccdB; Plasmids containing the ccdB gene cannot be propagated in standard E. coli strains.
   6586..6710    -  protein_bind   attR2: mutant version of attR; recombination site for the Gateway® LR reaction LR Clonase™
   6828..7290    +  misc_feature   IRES: internal ribosome entry site (IRES) of the encephalomyocarditis virus (EMCV)
   7304..7903    +  CDS            PuroR: puromycin N-acetyltransferase; pac from Streptomyces alboniger; confers resistance to puromycin
   7920..8508    +  misc_feature   WPRE: woodchuck hepatitis virus posttranscriptional regulatory element
   8516..8581    +  CDS            nef (fragment): NEF_HV1Z2 - Experimental evidence at protein level: Swiss-Prot protein existence level 1. Extracellular Nef protein targets CD4(+) T-lymphocytes for apoptosis by interacting with CXCR4 surface receptors. From Human immunodeficiency virus type 1 group M subtype D (isolate Z2/CDC-Z34) (HIV-1).
   8583..8816    +  LTR            3' LTR (ΔU3): self-inactivating 3' long terminal repeat (LTR) from HIV-1
   9021..9125    +  promoter       AmpR promoter: bla
   9126..9986    +  CDS            AmpR: β-lactamase; bla; confers resistance to ampicillin, carbenicillin, and related antibiotics
>Addgene plasmid #214992 | pHAGE-APEX2-nDEST | addgene full sequence | sequence record 443329 | Addgene NGS Result
TTGAGATCCTTTTTTTCTGCGCGTAATCTGCTGCTTGCAAACAAAAAAACCACCGCTACCAGCGGTGGTT
TGTTTGCCGGATCAAGAGCTACCAACTCTTTTTCCGAAGGTAACTGGCTTCAGCAGAGCGCAGATACCAA
ATACTGTTCTTCTAGTGTAGCCGTAGTTAGGCCACCACTTCAAGAACTCTGTAGCACCGCCTACATACCT
CGCTCTGCTAATCCTGTTACCAGTGGCTGCTGCCAGTGGCGATAAGTCGTGTCTTACCGGGTTGGACTCA
AGACGATAGTTACCGGATAAGGCGCAGCGGTCGGGCTGAACGGGGGGTTCGTGCACACAGCCCAGCTTGG
AGCGAACGACCTACACCGAACTGAGATACCTACAGCGTGAGCTATGAGAAAGCGCCACGCTTCCCGAAGG
GAGAAAGGCGGACAGGTATCCGGTAAGCGGCAGGGTCGGAACAGGAGAGCGCACGAGGGAGCTTCCAGGG
GGAAACGCCTGGTATCTTTATAGTCCTGTCGGGTTTCGCCACCTCTGACTTGAGCGTCGATTTTTGTGAT
GCTCGTCAGGGGGGCGGAGCCTATGGAAAAACGCCAGCAACGCGGCCTTTTTACGGTTCCTGGCCTTTTG
CTGGCCTTTTGCTCACATGTTCTTTCCTGCGTTATCCCCTGATTCTGTGGATAACCGTATTACCGCCTTT
GAGTGAGCTGATACCGCTCGCCGCAGCCGAACGACCGAGCGCAGCGAGTCAGTGAGCGAGGAAGCGGAAG
AGCGCCCAATACGCAAACCGCCTCTCCCCGCGCGTTGGCCGATTCATTAATGCAGCAAGCTCATGGCTGA
CTAATTTTTTTTATTTATGCAGAGGCCGAGGCCGCCTCGGCCTCTGAGCTATTCCAGAAGTAGTGAGGAG
GCTTTTTTGGAGGCCTAGGCTTTTGCAAAAAGCTCCCCGTGGCACGACAGGTTTCCCGACTGGAAAGCGG
GCAGTGAGCGCAACGCAATTAATGTGAGTTAGCTCACTCATTAGGCACCCCAGGCTTTACACTTTATGCT
TCCGGCTCGTATGTTGTGTGGAATTGTGAGCGGATAACAATTTCACACAGGAAACAGCTATGACATGATT
ACGAATTTCACAAATAAAGCATTTTTTTCACTGCATTCTAGTTGTGGTTTGTCCAAACTCATCAATGTAT
CTTATCATGTCTGGATCAACTGGATAACTCAAGCTAACCAAAATCATCCCAAACTTCCCACCCCATACCC
TATTACCACTGCCAATTACCTGTGGTTTCATTTACTCTAAACCTGTGATTCCTCTGAATTATTTTCATTT
TAAAGAAATTGTATTTGTTAAATATGTACTACAAACTTAGTAGTTGGAAGGGCTAATTCACTCCCAAAGA
AGACAAGATATCCTTGATCTGTGGATCTACCACACACAAGGCTACTTCCCTGATTAGCAGAACTACACAC
CAGGGCCAGGGGTCAGATATCCACTGACCTTTGGATGGTGCTACAAGCTAGTACCAGTTGAGCCAGATAA
GGTAGAAGAGGCCAATAAAGGAGAGAACACCAGCTTGTTACACCCTGTGAGCCTGCATGGGATGGATGAC
CCGGAGAGAGAAGTGTTAGAGTGGAGGTTTGACAGCCGCCTAGCATTTCATCACGTGGCCCGAGAGCTGC
ATCCGGAGTACTTCAAGAACTGCTGATATCGAGCTTGCTACAAGGGACTTTCCGCTGGGGACTTTCCAGG
GAGGCGTGGCCTGGGCGGGACTGGGGAGTGGCGAGCCCTCAGATCCTGCATATAAGCAGCTGCTTTTTGC
CTGTACTGGGTCTCTCTGGTTAGACCAGATCTGAGCCTGGGAGCTCTCTGGCTAACTAGGGAACCCACTG
CTTAAGCCTCAATAAAGCTTGCCTTGAGTGCTTCAAGTAGTGTGTGCCCGTCTGTTGTGTGACTCTGGTA
ACTAGAGATCCCTCAGACCCTTTTAGTCAGTGTGGAAAATCTCTAGCAGTGGCGCCCGAACAGGGACTTG
AAAGCGAAAGGGAAACCAGAGGAGCTCTCTCGACGCAGGACTCGGCTTGCTGAAGCGCGCACGGCAAGAG
GCGAGGGGCGGCGACTGGTGAGTACGCCAAAAATTTTGACTAGCGGAGGCTAGAAGGAGAGAGATGGGTG
CGAGAGCGTCAGTATTAAGCGGGGGAGAATTAGATCGCGATGGGAAAAAATTCGGTTAAGGCCAGGGGGA
AAGAAAAAATATAAATTAAAACATATAGTATGGGCAAGCAGGGAGCTAGAACGATTCGCAGTTAATCCTG
GCCTGTTAGAAACATCAGAAGGCTGTAGACAAATACTGGGACAGCTACAACCATCCCTTCAGACAGGATC
AGAAGAACTTAGATCATTATATAATACAGTAGCAACCCTCTATTGTGTGCATCAAAGGATAGAGATAAAA
GACACCAAGGAAGCTTTAGACAAGATAGAGGAAGAGCAAAACAAAAGTAAGACCACCGCACAGCAAGCGG
CCGGCCGCTGATCTTCAGACCTGGAGGAGGAGATATGAGGGACAATTGGAGAAGTGAATTATATAAATAT
AAAGTAGTAAAAATTGAACCATTAGGAGTAGCACCCACCAAGGCAAAGAGAAGAGTGGTGCAGAGAGAAA
AAAGAGCAGTGGGAATAGGAGCTTTGTTCCTTGGGTTCTTGGGAGCAGCAGGAAGCACTATGGGCGCAGC
GTCAATGACGCTGACGGTACAGGCCAGACAATTATTGTCTGGTATAGTGCAGCAGCAGAACAATTTGCTG
AGGGCTATTGAGGCGCAACAGCATCTGTTGCAACTCACAGTCTGGGGCATCAAGCAGCTCCAGGCAAGAA
TCCTGGCTGTGGAAAGATACCTAAAGGATCAACAGCTCCTGGGGATTTGGGGTTGCTCTGGAAAACTCAT
TTGCACCACTGCTGTGCCTTGGAATGCTAGTTGGAGTAATAAATCTCTGGAACAGATTTGGAATCACACG
ACCTGGATGGAGTGGGACAGAGAAATTAACAATTACACAAGCTTAATACACTCCTTAATTGAAGAATCGC
AAAACCAGCAAGAAAAGAATGAACAAGAATTATTGGAATTAGATAAATGGGCAAGTTTGTGGAATTGGTT
TAACATAACAAATTGGCTGTGGTATATAAAATTATTCATAATGATAGTAGGAGGCTTGGTAGGTTTAAGA
ATAGTTTTTGCTGTACTTTCTATAGTGAATAGAGTTAGGCAGGGATATTCACCATTATCGTTTCAGACCC
ACCTCCCAACCCCGAGGGGACCCGACAGGCCCGAAGGAATAGAAGAAGAAGGTGGAGAGAGAGACAGAGA
CAGATCCATTCGATTAGTGAACGGATCTCGACGGTATCGCCGAATTAATTCACAAATGGCAGTATTCATC
CACAATTTTAAAAGAAAAGGGGGGATTGGGGGGTACAGTGCAGGGGAAAGAATAGTAGACATAATAGCAA
CAGACATACAAACTAAAGAATTACAAAAACAAATTACAAAAATTCAAAATTTTCGGGTTTATTACAGGGA
CAGCAGAGATCCAGTTTGGACTAGTGGAGTTCCGCGTTACATAACTTACGGTAAATGGCCCGCCTGGCTG
ACCGCCCAACGACCCCCGCCCATTGACGTCAATAATGACGTATGTTCCCATAGTAACGCCAATAGGGACT
TTCCATTGACGTCAATGGGTGGAGTATTTACGGTAAACTGCCCACTTGGCAGTACATCAAGTGTATCATA
TGCCAAGTACGCCCCCTATTGACGTCAATGACGGTAAATGGCCCGCCTGGCATTATGCCCAGTACATGAC
CTTATGGGACTTTCCTACTTGGCAGTACATCTACGTATTAGTCATCGCTATTACCATGGTGATGCGGTTT
TGGCAGTACATCAATGGGCGTGGATAGCGGTTTGACTCACGGGGATTTCCAAGTCTCCACCCCATTGACG
TCAATGGGAGTTTGTTTTGGCACCAAAATCAACGGGACTTTCCAAAATGTCGTAACAACTCCGCCCCATT
GACGCAAATGGGCGGTAGGCGTGTACGGTGGGAGGTCTATATAAGCAGAGCTCGTTTAGTGAACCGTCAG
ATCGCCTGGAGACGCCATCCACGCTGTTTTGACCTCCATAGAAGACACCGGCGGCCGCAGATCTCTCGAG
GTTGATCTGCCACCATGATGGACTACAAGGATGACGACGATAAGGGAAAGTCTTACCCAACTGTGAGTGC
TGATTACCAGGACGCCGTTGAGAAGGCGAAGAAGAAGCTCAGAGGCTTCATCGCTGAGAAGAGATGCGCT
CCTCTAATGCTCCGTTTGGCATTCCACTCTGCTGGAACCTTTGACAAGGGCACGAAGACCGGTGGACCCT
TCGGAACCATCAAGCACCCTGCCGAACTGGCTCACAGCGCTAACAACGGTCTTGACATCGCTGTTAGGCT
TTTGGAGCCACTCAAGGCGGAGTTCCCTATTTTGAGCTACGCCGATTTCTACCAGTTGGCTGGCGTTGTT
GCCGTTGAGGTCACGGGTGGACCTAAGGTTCCATTCCACCCTGGAAGAGAGGACAAGCCTGAGCCACCAC
CAGAGGGTCGCTTGCCCGATCCCACTAAGGGTTCTGACCATTTGAGAGATGTGTTTGGCAAAGCTATGGG
GCTTACTGACCAAGATATCGTTGCTCTATCTGGGGGTCACACTATTGGAGCTGCACACAAGGAGCGTTCT
GGATTTGAGGGTCCCTGGACCTCTAATCCTCTTATTTTCGACAACTCATACTTCACGGAGTTGTTGAGTG
GTGAGAAGGAAGGTCTCCTTCAGCTACCTTCTGACAAGGCTCTTTTGTCTGACCCTGTATTCCGCCCTCT
CGTTGACAAATATGCAGCGGACGAAGATGCCTTCTTTGCTGATTACGCTGAGGCTCACCAAAAGCTTTCC
GAGCTTGGGTTTGCTGATGCCGCTCGAGGTTATCAAACAAGTTTGTACAAAAAAGCTGAACGAGAAACGT
AAAATGATATAAATATCAATATATTAAATTAGATTTTGCATAAAAAACAGACTACATAATACTGTAAAAC
ACAACATATCCAGTCACTATGGCGGCCGCATTAGGCACCCCAGGCTTTACACTTTATGCTTCCGGCTCGT
ATAATGTGTGGATTTTGAGTTAGGATCCGTCGAGATTTTCAGGAGCTAAGGAAGCTAAAATGGAGAAAAA
AATCACTGGATATACCACCGTTGATATATCCCAATGGCATCGTAAAGAACATTTTGAGGCATTTCAGTCA
GTTGCTCAATGTACCTATAACCAGACCGTTCAGCTGGATATTACGGCCTTTTTAAAGACCGTAAAGAAAA
ATAAGCACAAGTTTTATCCGGCCTTTATTCACATTCTTGCCCGCCTGATGAATGCTCATCCGGAATTCCG
TATGGCAATGAAAGACGGTGAGCTGGTGATATGGGATAGTGTTCACCCTTGTTACACCGTTTTCCATGAG
CAAACTGAAACGTTTTCATCGCTCTGGAGTGAATACCACGACGATTTCCGGCAGTTTCTACACATATATT
CGCAAGATGTGGCGTGTTACGGTGAAAACCTGGCCTATTTCCCTAAAGGGTTTATTGAGAATATGTTTTT
CGTCTCAGCCAATCCCTGGGTGAGTTTCACCAGTTTTGATTTAAACGTGGCCAATATGGACAACTTCTTC
GCCCCCGTTTTCACCATGGGCAAATATTATACGCAAGGCGACAAGGTGCTGATGCCGCTGGCGATTCAGG
TTCATCATGCCGTTTGTGATGGCTTCCATGTCGGCAGAATGCTTAATGAATTACAACAGTACTGCGATGA
GTGGCAGGCGGGGCGTAATCTAGAGGATCCGGCTTACTAAAAGCCAGATAACAGTATGCGTATTTGCGCG
CTGATTTTTGCGGTATAAGAATATATACTGATATGTATACCCGAAGTATGTCAAAAAGAGGTATGCTATG
AAGCAGCGTATTACAGTGACAGTTGACAGCGACAGCTATCAGTTGCTCAAGGCATATATGATGTCAATAT
CTCCGGTCTGGTAAGCACAACCATGCAGAATGAAGCCCGTCGTCTGCGTGCCGAACGCTGGAAAGCGGAA
AATCAGGAAGGGATGGCTGAGGTCGCCCGGTTTATTGAAATGAACGGCTCTTTTGCTGACGAGAACAGGG
GCTGGTGAAATGCAGTTTAAGGTTTACACCTATAAAAGAGAGAGCCGTTATCGTCTGTTTGTGGATGTAC
AGAGTGATATTATTGACACGCCCGGGCGACGGATGGTGATCCCCCTGGCCAGTGCACGTCTGCTGTCAGA
TAAAGTCCCCCGTGAACTTTACCCGGTGGTGCATATCGGGGATGAAAGCTGGCGCATGATGACCACCGAT
ATGGCCAGTGTGCCGGTCTCCGTTATCGGGGAAGAAGTGGCTGATCTCAGCCACCGCGAAAATGACATCA
AAAACGCCATTAACCTGATGTTCTGGGGAATATAAATGTCAGGCTCCCTTATACACAGCCAGTCTGCAGG
TCGACCATAGTGACTGGATATGTTGTGTTTTACAGTATTATGTAGTCTGTTTTTTATGCAAAATCTAATT
TAATATATTGATATTTATATCATTTTACGTTTCTCGTTCAGCTTTCTTGTACAAAGTGGTTCGATAACGA
ATTCCGCCCCCCCCCCCTAACGTTACTGGCCGAAGCCGCTTGGAATAAGGCCGGTGTGCGTTTGTCTATA
TGTTATTTTCCACCATATTGCCGTCTTTTGGCAATGTGAGGGCCCGGAAACCTGGCCCTGTCTTCTTGAC
GAGCATTCCTAGGGGTCTTTCCCCTCTCGCCAAAGGAATGCAAGGTCTGTTGAATGTCGTGAAGGAAGCA
GTTCCTCTGGAAGCTTCTTGAAGACAAACAACGTCTGTAGCGACCCTTTGCAGGCAGCGGAACCCCCCAC
CTGGCGACAGGTGCCTCTGCGGCCAAAAGCCACGTGTATAAGATACACCTGCAAAGGCGGCACAACCCCA
GTGCCACGTTGTGAGTTGGATAGTTGTGGAAAGAGTCAAATGGCTCTCCTCAAGCGTATTCAACAAGGGG
CTGAAGGATGCCCAGAAGGTACCCCATTGTATGGGATCTGATCTGGGGCCTCGGTGCACATGCTTTACAT
GTGTTTAGTCGAGGTTAAAAAAACGTCTAGGCCCCCCGAACCACGGGGACGTGGTTTTCCTTTGAAAAAC
ACGATGATAATATGGCCACAACCATGACCGAGTACAAGCCCACGGTGCGCCTCGCCACCCGCGACGACGT
CCCCAGGGCCGTACGCACCCTCGCCGCCGCGTTCGCCGACTACCCCGCCACGCGCCACACCGTCGATCCG
GACCGCCACATCGAGCGGGTCACCGAGCTGCAAGAACTCTTCCTCACGCGCGTCGGGCTCGACATCGGCA
AGGTGTGGGTCGCGGACGACGGCGCCGCGGTGGCGGTCTGGACCACGCCGGAGAGCGTCGAAGCGGGGGC
GGTGTTCGCCGAGATCGGCCCGCGCATGGCCGAGTTGAGCGGTTCCCGGCTGGCCGCGCAGCAACAGATG
GAAGGCCTCCTGGCGCCGCACCGGCCCAAGGAGCCCGCGTGGTTCCTGGCCACCGTCGGCGTCTCGCCCG
ACCACCAGGGCAAGGGTCTGGGCAGCGCCGTCGTGCTCCCCGGAGTGGAGGCGGCCGAGCGCGCCGGGGT
GCCCGCCTTCCTGGAGACCTCCGCGCCCCGCAACCTCCCCTTCTACGAGCGGCTCGGCTTCACCGTCACC
GCCGACGTCGAGGTGCCCGAAGGACCGCGCACCTGGTGCATGACCCGCAAGCCCGGTGCCTGATGCATCG
ATGGATCCTAATCAACCTCTGGATTACAAAATTTGTGAAAGATTGACTGGTATTCTTAACTATGTTGCTC
CTTTTACGCTATGTGGATACGCTGCTTTAATGCCTTTGTATCATGCTATTGCTTCCCGTATGGCTTTCAT
TTTCTCCTCCTTGTATAAATCCTGGTTGCTGTCTCTTTATGAGGAGTTGTGGCCCGTTGTCAGGCAACGT
GGCGTGGTGTGCACTGTGTTTGCTGACGCAACCCCCACTGGTTGGGGCATTGCCACCACCTGTCAGCTCC
TTTCCGGGACTTTCGCTTTCCCCCTCCCTATTGCCACGGCGGAACTCATCGCCGCCTGCCTTGCCCGCTG
CTGGACAGGGGCTCGGCTGTTGGGCACTGACAATTCCGTGGTGTTGTCGGGGAAATCATCGTCCTTTCCT
TGGCTGCTCGCCTGTGTTGCCACCTGGATTCTGCGCGGGACGTCCTTCTGCTACGTCCCTTCGGCCCTCA
ATCCAGCGGACCTTCCTTCCCGCGGCCTGCTGCCGGCTCTGCGGCCTCTTCCGCGTCTTCGCCTTCGCCC
TCAGACGAGTCGGATCTCCCTTTGGGCCGCCTCCCCGCCTGAGATCCTTTAAGACCAATGACTTACAAGG
CAGCTGTAGATCTTAGCCACTTTTTAAAAGAAAAGGGGGGACTGGAAGGGCTAATTCACTCCCAACGAAG
ACAAGATCTGCTTTTTGCTTGTACTGGGTCTCTCTGGTTAGACCAGATCTGAGCCTGGGAGCTCTCTGGC
TAACTAGGGAACCCACTGCTTAAGCCTCAATAAAGCTTGCCTTGAGTGCTTCAAGTAGTGTGTGCCCGTC
TGTTGTGTGACTCTGGTAACTAGAGATCCCTCAGACCCTTTTAGTCAGTGTGGAAAATCTCTAGCAGTAG
TAGTTCATGTCATCTTATTATTCAGTATTTATAACTTGCAAAGAAATGAATATCAGAGAGTGAGAGGCCC
GGGTTAATTAAGGAAAGGGCTAGATCATTCTTGAAGACGAAAGGGCCTCGTGATACGCCTATTTTTATAG
GTTAATGTCATGATAATAATGGTTTCTTAGACGTCAGGTGGCACTTTTCGGGGAAATGTGCGCGGAACCC
CTATTTGTTTATTTTTCTAAATACATTCAAATATGTATCCGCTCATGAGACAATAACCCTGATAAATGCT
TCAATAATATTGAAAAAGGAAGAGTATGAGTATTCAACATTTCCGTGTCGCCCTTATTCCCTTTTTTGCG
GCATTTTGCCTTCCTGTTTTTGCTCACCCAGAAACGCTGGTGAAAGTAAAAGATGCTGAAGATCAGTTGG
GTGCACGAGTGGGTTACATCGAACTGGATCTCAACAGCGGTAAGATCCTTGAGAGTTTTCGCCCCGAAGA
ACGTTTTCCAATGATGAGCACTTTTAAAGTTCTGCTATGTGGCGCGGTATTATCCCGTGTTGACGCCGGG
CAAGAGCAACTCGGTCGCCGCATACACTATTCTCAGAATGACTTGGTTGAGTACTCACCAGTCACAGAAA
AGCATCTTACGGATGGCATGACAGTAAGAGAATTATGCAGTGCTGCCATAACCATGAGTGATAACACTGC
GGCCAACTTACTTCTGACAACGATCGGAGGACCGAAGGAGCTAACCGCTTTTTTGCACAACATGGGGGAT
CATGTAACTCGCCTTGATCGTTGGGAACCGGAGCTGAATGAAGCCATACCAAACGACGAGCGTGACACCA
CGATGCCTGTAGCAATGGCAACAACGTTGCGCAAACTATTAACTGGCGAACTACTTACTCTAGCTTCCCG
GCAACAATTAATAGACTGGATGGAGGCGGATAAAGTTGCAGGACCACTTCTGCGCTCGGCCCTTCCGGCT
GGCTGGTTTATTGCTGATAAATCTGGAGCCGGTGAGCGTGGGTCTCGCGGTATCATTGCAGCACTGGGGC
CAGATGGTAAGCCCTCCCGTATCGTAGTTATCTACACGACGGGGAGTCAGGCAACTATGGATGAACGAAA
TAGACAGATCGCTGAGATAGGTGCCTCACTGATTAAGCATTGGTAACTGTCAGACCAAGTTTACTCATAT
ATACTTTAGATTGATTTAAAACTTCATTTTTAATTTAAAAGGATCTAGGTGAAGATCCTTTTTGATAATC
TCATGACCAAAATCCCTTAACGTGAGTTTTCGTTCCACTGAGCGTCAGACCCCGTAGAAAAGATCAAAGG
ATCTTC
